Addgene plasmid #108036: BMR1_03g02515-bio-His
Purpose: Expresses enzymatically monobiotinylated full-length BMR1_03g02515 ectodomain with no N-linked glycans upon cotransfection with BirA in mammalian cells. Contains a C-terminal rat Cd4 d3+4 tag.
Depositing lab: Gavin Wright. Depositing organization: Wellcome Sanger Institute. Publication: A library of recombinant Babesia microti cell surface and secreted proteins for diagnostics discovery and reverse vaccinology. Elton CM, Rodriguez M, Ben Mamoun C, Lobo CA, Wright GJ. Int J Parasitol. 2019 Feb;49(2):115-125. doi: 10.1016/j.ijpara.2018.10.003. Epub 2018 Oct 24. PubMed 30367868.
Backbone
  Vector backbone: pTT3
  Backbone manufacturer: Yves Durocher
  Backbone size w/o insert (bp): 6670
  Modifications to backbone: Addition of CD4, biotinylation sequence, 6xhis tags
  Vector type: Mammalian Expression
Growth in bacteria
  Bacterial resistance: Ampicillin, 100 μg/mL
  Growth temperature: 37°C
  Growth strain: DH5alpha
  Copy number: High Copy
Gene/Insert
  Gene/Insert name: BMR1_03g02515
  Species: B. microti
  Insert size (bp): 4755
  Mutation: all potential N-linked glycosylation sites (N-X-S/T, where X is not proline) were systematically removed by substituting alanine for serine/threonine at these sites.
  Promoter: CMV
  Tag / fusion protein: ratCD4d3+4,biotinylation sequence, 6xHis (C terminal on backbone)
  Cloning method: Restriction Enzyme; 5′ cloning site NotI (not destroyed); 3′ cloning site AscI (not destroyed)
  Sequencing primers: 5′ CMV-F; 3′ EBVori-F (5'-CCACTCAGTGTTGGCAAATG-3')
Resource information
  A portion of this plasmid was derived from a plasmid made by: Made by gene synthesis. pTT3 was obtained from Yves Durocher, National Research Council of Canada
Terms and licenses: Academic/Nonprofit Terms; Industry Terms: Not Available to Industry
How to cite: BMR1_03g02515-bio-His was a gift from Gavin Wright (Addgene plasmid # 108036 ; http://n2t.net/addgene:108036 ; RRID:Addgene_108036)
