[The description below was written by a language model from this plasmid's Addgene catalogue record and pLannotate feature annotations shown in this document.]
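Description:
BMR1_03g02515-bio-His is a mammalian expression plasmid built on the pTT3 backbone for transient production of a secreted, tagged form of the Babesia microti protein BMR1_03g02515. In bacteria it is maintained at high copy through a ColE1/pUC-type origin with ampicillin selection (AmpR, β-lactamase). The backbone also carries an Epstein-Barr virus oriP fragment, which supports episomal retention in cells that supply EBNA1. Remnants of lac regulatory sequence are annotated but have no evident role in expression.

The expression cassette is driven by the CMV enhancer and immediate-early promoter. This is followed by adenovirus-derived leader and splice elements and a chimeric intron fragment that aid transcript processing, and the cassette ends in a rabbit β-globin polyadenylation signal. A fragment of the mouse immunoglobulin heavy chain signal sequence is annotated just upstream of the insert and presumably directs the product into the secretory pathway. The gene-synthesised insert of about 4.8 kb encodes the full-length ectodomain and is cloned between retained NotI and AscI sites. It falls in the unannotated gap of the feature table between the signal sequence and the Cd4 fragment. All potential N-linked glycosylation sequons were removed by replacing the serine or threonine with alanine, so the protein is made without N-glycans.

The ectodomain is fused at its C terminus to rat Cd4 domains 3 and 4, a biotinylation sequence and a 6xHis tag; of these, only the Cd4 portion is annotated. Cotransfection with BirA yields enzymatic monobiotinylation at the acceptor sequence, which suits oriented capture on streptavidin, while the His tag permits affinity purification. The construct belongs to a library of recombinant B. microti surface and secreted proteins made for diagnostics discovery and reverse vaccinology.
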