Features (pLannotate 1.2.2; 17 found; start..end, strand, type, name):
      7..386     +  enhancer       CMV enhancer: human cytomegalovirus immediate early enhancer
    388..587     +  promoter       CMV promoter: human cytomegalovirus (CMV) immediate early promoter
    655..693     +  misc_feature   Ad SA (fragment): adenovirus major late transcript splice acceptor (Friedrich and Soriano, 1991)
    726..935     -  CDS            PTP (fragment): TERM_ADE02 - Experimental evidence at protein level: Swiss-Prot protein existence level 1. Protein covalently bound to the viral DNA that acts as a primer for viral genomic replication by DNA strand displacement. Assembles on the viral origin of replication in an initiation complex with viral polymerase, DBP, host NFIA and host POU2F1/OCT1. During initiation, the polymerase covalently couples the first dCTP with Ser- 580 of pTP. The terminal protein stimulates the template activity over 20 fold compared to protein-free templates. Neo-synthesized viral genomes are linked to two preterminal prot
    966..1055    +  intron         chimeric intron (fragment): chimera between introns from adenovirus and immunoglobulin heavy chain genes
   1074..1120    +  CDS            IgH signal sequence (fragment): signal sequence from the mouse immunoglobulin heavy chain variable region
   5934..6497    +  CDS            Cd4 (fragment): CD4_RAT - Experimental evidence at protein level: Swiss-Prot protein existence level 1. Integral membrane glycoprotein that plays an essential role in the immune response and serves multiple functions in responses against both external and internal offenses. In T-cells, functions primarily as a coreceptor for MHC class II molecule:peptide complex. The antigens presented by class II peptides are derived from extracellular proteins while class I peptides are derived from cytosolic proteins. Interacts simultaneously with the T-cell receptor (TCR) and the MHC class II presented by antigen presenti
   6657..6712    +  polyA_signal   β-globin poly(A) signal: rabbit β-globin polyadenylation signal (Gil and Proudfoot, 1987)
   7226..8907    -  rep_origin     oriP (fragment): Epstein-Barr virus oriP replication origin (Yates et al., 2000)
   9034..9138    +  promoter       AmpR promoter: bla
   9139..9999    +  CDS            AmpR: β-lactamase; bla; confers resistance to ampicillin, carbenicillin, and related antibiotics
  10170..10758   +  rep_origin     ori: high-copy-number ColE1/pMB1/pBR322/pUC origin of replication
  10941..11033   +  CDS            lacI (fragment): lac repressor; lacI; The lac repressor binds to the lac operator to inhibit transcription in E. coli. This inhibition can be relieved by adding lactose or isopropyl-β-D-thiogalactopyranoside (IPTG).
  11046..11067   +  protein_bind   CAP binding site: CAP binding activates transcription in the presence of cAMP. E. coli catabolite activator protein
  11082..11112   +  promoter       lac promoter: promoter for the E. coli lac operon
  11116..11138   +  protein_bind   lac operator (fragment): The lac repressor binds to the lac operator to inhibit transcription in E. coli. This inhibition can be relieved by adding lactose or isopropyl-β-D-thiogalactopyranoside (IPTG). lac repressor encoded by lacI
  11232..11257   -  CDS            bla(M) (fragment): β-lactamase lacking the signal sequence; bla(M); allows cytosolic expression of β-lactamase
>Addgene plasmid #108036 | BMR1_03g02515-bio-His | addgene full sequence | sequence record 213066 | Addgene NGS Result
CATGTTGACATTGATTATTGACTAGTTATTAATAGTAATCAATTACGGGGTCATTAGTTCATAGCCCATA
TATGGAGTTCCGCGTTACATAACTTACGGTAAATGGCCCGCCTGGCTGACCGCCCAACGACCCCCGCCCA
TTGACGTCAATAATGACGTATGTTCCCATAGTAACGCCAATAGGGACTTTCCATTGACGTCAATGGGTGG
AGTATTTACGGTAAACTGCCCACTTGGCAGTACATCAAGTGTATCATATGCCAAGTCCGCCCCCTATTGA
CGTCAATGACGGTAAATGGCCCGCCTGGCATTATGCCCAGTACATGACCTTACGGGACTTTCCTACTTGG
CAGTACATCTACGTATTAGTCATCGCTATTACCATGGTGATGCGGTTTTGGCAGTACACCAATGGGCGTG
GATAGCGGTTTGACTCACGGGGATTTCCAAGTCTCCACCCCATTGACGTCAATGGGAGTTTGTTTTGGCA
CCAAAATCAACGGGACTTTCCAAAATGTCGTAATAACCCCGCCCCGTTGACGCAAATGGGCGGTAGGCGT
GTACGGTGGGAGGTCTATATAAGCAGAGCTCGTTTAGTGAACCGTCAGATCCTCACTCTCTTCCGCATCG
CTGTCTGCGAGGGCCAGCTGTTGGGCTCGCGGTTGAGGACAAACTCTTCGCGGTCTTTCCAGTACTCTTG
GATCGGAAACCCGTCGGCCTCCGAACGGTACTCCGCCACCGAGGGACCTGAGCGAGTCCGCATCGACCGG
ATCGGAAAACCTCTCGAGAAAGGCGTCTAACCAGTCACAGTCGCAAGGTAGGCTGAGCACCGTGGCGGGC
GGCAGCGGGTGGCGGTCGGGGTTGTTTCTGGCGGAGGTGCTGCTGATGATGTAATTAAAGTAGGCGGTCT
TGAGACGGCGGATGGTCGAGGTGAGGTGTGGCAGGCTTGAGATCCAGCTGTTGGGGTGAGTACTCCCTCT
CAAAAGCGGGCATTACTTCTGCGCTAAGATTGTCAGTTTCCAAAAACGAGGAGGATTTGATATTCACCTG
GCCCGATCTGGCCATACACTTGAGTGACAATGACATCCACTTTGCCTTTCTCTCCACAGGTGTCCACTCC
CAGGTCCAAGTTTGCCACCATGGAGTTTCAGACCCAGGTACTCATGTCCCTGCTGCTCTGCATGTCTGGT
GCGGCCGCCCTGCCCGTGGACACCATCAAGAACCAGGCCAACCAGCCTATCCAGCCCAACCTGGCCGATC
AGCCCAATCAGCTGAGCAGCGCCGACCAGTACGACATCCTGCGGACCAACAGCGCCACCTCCAGAAGCAA
CACCCCCAGCGACGACACCAGCCCCTCCGACAACGCCGTGGACGACTCCAAGAACGAGCTGATGGTGCAG
GCCCAGAACACCCTGTTCACCGACCCCAAGCCCAGCAGCCTGTTTGGCGGCCAGAGCGCCTTTGCCAGCA
GCGTGTCCAGAGAGCTGGAAAACGGCATCCCTAAGTACGCCGCCAAGAATGCCCTGACCCGGGGCAGCAA
CTACTGGAAGTCCGAGCAGAATCTGGCCGACAAGGACGAGGTGTCCTTCGTGGTCACCTTCAAGCTGCTG
AAGGTCGTGGGCGGCACCGACATCGAGTGGGTCAAGCCCCCCATCACCTACAGCATCAGCTGCTCCATCG
GCAAGAACGCCGGCATCGACCACTGGGAGACAATCGTGACCACCATCAGCGGCGAGAGCAGCTACACCAA
GTTCAGCGACTTCGTGCGGTGCCGGAAGATCAAGTTCGTGATGGTCCCCAACGATTTCGTGGCCATCCGC
AGCGTCAGATTTGTGGGCGAGCCCGACGCCCTGTTCCGGATCCAGAGCGGCATCACCAGCGTGCAGGACA
TGTGCCTCCAGGTGGACCAGACCGGGGAGCTGATCCTGTCCAGCTGCATCATCCCTATCGCCATGAACAG
CGGCCTGGACATCTTCAAGTTCAACAGCAACGGCCAGCTGTACAGCCCCATCCTGGATAAGTGCGTGGTG
GTCAAGAGCAGCAACGACATCATCGACAGCACCAACAACGGCATGGGCGAACTGGTCATGATGGGCGACT
GCACCGAGTACCTGGACAAGGGCGGCAGCATCTGGCACCTGACCCCCCAGAACCAGCTGTCCGTGGATAA
GAGCGGCGACTACTGCCTGAGCCAGAGAGGCAGCAAGGCCGGCTACAACGATGTGGCCATGAGCAAGCTG
GTGTCTAGCTCCGACGATAGCGACGAGTACCCCCCCTACAATGCTGTGGACGGCAACCCCGCCACCAAGT
GGCAGAGCAGACCCTTCGCCACCGAGAAGCCCTCCATCGTGACACTGACCCTGGACCTGATGGAAGCCTA
CAAGGTGGAACGGGTGGAAATCCTGTGGGACAGCGCCCCACTGACCTACGAGATCCTGATCAGCAACGTG
GGCGACGGCGACAACGGCGCCAAGGGCGATAATGGGGCTAAGGGGGACAATGGCGTGCGGTACAAGTTCG
AGTCCGTGGTGGAAGTGAAGTCCAACATCCTGGTGCACACCCACAACGAGATCGGCGGCATCTCCTGCCA
GTTTGTGAAGATCGTGATGAAGAACGGCCTGAGCGAGCCTAGCAACAGCCAGTACAGCTGCTACGGCATC
AGAAGCGTGGGCATCCTGGCCAACCGGCTGACAACCATCGTGGAAGAGTGCAGCATTGCCAAGAAGTCCT
ACGACAGCCGGGACAAGTACTTCCTGGAATCCATCCACCAGGTCGACCTCCACAAGCTGGACAGCGTGCG
CTCCAAGCTGAACTCCCTGATCGGCGATATCGAGAACCTGGCTTCTAAGCTGGAACATCTGCCCATCGAC
CTGTGCAAGCGGGATATCCTGCAGAAGTCTGAGAAGATCGAGTTTCTCGAGCGCGAGTTCGAAGTGATCA
CCCAGAATCTCGACAAGCTGCACTACTCCAACCCCGTGAAGTCTACCACCCTGGGCATCTCTAGCGACAA
CCCCGGCAGAGACTGCCTGGAAATCAAAAACAACAACCCTCAGATCCCCAGCGGCTTCTACTACATCCGG
CACGAGTGCGCCACCAGCGCCATCCGGGTGTACTGCGACATGAAGATGGGCCTGACATACCTGGAACAGC
AGATCGACATTGACTCCGTGTCCGTGAACGACGCCGTGAACATGTGCAAAGCCGTGGGCCTGGATGTCGT
GCGGATCTACGATCCTGCCCAGGTCCGAGCCATCCAGCACATGCTGCAGGTCATCTCCGCCGACTCCGAC
GCTCTGTACCCCGTGGCCTTCATCAGCGACGGCAAGTTTAAGAGCCTGGATCTGAACACCGATAGCACCG
AGGCCCTGGAAAATCTGGTCAACCACAATGACGGCGATAACACAATCGCCGTGTCCCGGGACGCCATCAT
GGGCATCGATTCCACCACCAAAGAGATGGCCGGAATCATCTGCGGCTTTTATGGCCAGCCCATGAAGAGT
ATCGACTGCGTGACAACAATGAAGTCCCTGTCCCACACACTGGGCAACGAGTATCTGTTCAGCTGCCCTA
GCGACTGCCCCAAGAAGCTGGATACCGACAAGTTCCGGCTCGTGGGAGGCTTCGAGGCTCTGACCACAAA
CACCGGCGTGCACAAGGCCTTCGTGTTTACCATGGACAGCCCCCTGTGCCTGGCCGCTGCTGTGAATGGC
GCCAGATATATCCGGACCAAAGTGATCCAGGGACTGGAAAGCTACGGCGGCTTTGTGGCCAACGGGGTGG
TGGCCGAGGCTGTGGAAGGCCAGAGGGGCGAGTTTGCCGTGGAAATTCTGGGCCTGTGCAGCAATAGCAA
GAGCGACAATATCCTGTCTAGCGGCAATACCGCCATCGGAAAGACCAAGATCTCCGGCACCAGCGAGATC
CCAAAGGCCGCTCCCCGGAAGGACACAGGCATCGGCGACTCCGCCTCCGATGGCAAGATGACCAACTCCA
ACAATGTGCAGACCGACAATGAGCTGGACTCCACCAACACCGCCGATTACAACATCTACAACCACGAGAA
CGATGAGTACTACAACAACGCCAACACCCAGAGACAGATGGGACTGCTCGTGCGGCTGTTCGACAAGAGC
ATCCAGGAAATCTCCAACAGCTTCATCAACCTGCTGAGCACCCACGTGAACCACATTCTGCACAACACCA
GAAGCCTGCTGATCCCCACACTGTTCGCCTACCAGCGGAACGACAAGAATCTGCTGAACCTCGAGCGGAA
GTTTACCGAGATCCAGTCCAAGCTCGACCTGGCCACCACCTACCTCGTGAACAAAGCCAAAGAGTCCCAC
GATCAGTACCGGACCGTGAAGCAGAAGTACGATAAGCACCAGAGCTTTCTGAGCTGGTCCATCAACCAGC
TCCAGAACTTCAACATGGAATTCGGCTACCTGGGAATCGGCATCTGGGAAGTCAACGATCAGACCATCCA
GTACTTTAACGACCAGCAGACCAACCCACAGCAGCTGAAGGACCGCAGCACCTCCATCTGCGTGAAGAGA
GACAAGAACCTCTTCGACTTCATCTACGTGGCCACAGTGAAGTTTGTGGGAAGCGGCTCTGCCGGCCTGG
TGTTCAGGTTCCAGAACCCTGCCAACTACTATCTGGTGCAGCTCGTGCAGAATGCCGATAACGACGGGGA
GATGTACAAGAGACTCGTCCGGGTGCAGGATGGAATCGCCCACGAGCTGGCCCGGTTCATCAATATCAAC
GAGCCCAGCCCCGACGACAATTCCAACGAGGACGTGACCATCCGGATCGAGGCCAGACGGGAAAAGCTGG
GCGTGTCCTTTCTGAAGCACACCTCCGATATCTACAGCACCCCCCCCTTCGACATCAACGTGATCGACGA
CGGCCTGCTGTCCGGCACATTCGGCTTCACCGCCAGCTCCCTGCCTAGAGTGACCTTCAGCAATGTGAAC
ATCGAAGCCCTGAACTGCATCAACAATATCTATACCTCCCCCATCTCCAAGACCTGCACCACATACAATG
TCGAGGACATTGTGACCGACGACTGGATCAGCCTGCCCCCTGGCAAGGTCGAAGTGTCCAATATGCCCAT
CTACTCCGCCCAGTCCTCCGTGCTCGAGAACAATCTGGACAACAAGCACTTCTTCGGCGGGAACAAGATG
AAGTCTCTGATCATGCGGGACCTGGGAGATAACCGGTACTACCTGCTGGGCAATCGGAGAAGCTGCCTGT
TCGGAGACTTCCACTTCCACATCTTTCTGCAGTGCACCGACGGCTACGCTGGCGGCGTCGTCCGGTTCTC
CAATGCCAACAACTACATCACATTTCTGACCTCCGCCACTAACAGCAAGCTCATGCAGGTGACAGACGGA
ATCCCTTACGAACTGGCCACATCCTCCATCCGGCTGAAGATTGGCCGGTGGTACAAAGTGAAGATTAGCA
TGACCAAGCGCGACGATCAGCTCTACATCAGCGTGTTCATGGATGAGCAGTCCCTGGCTGACGATACCAC
CCACGCCAACTCTAACGTGTTCAGCAAGTCCACCACAATCACAAGCAAGAACAAGCACCAGCTGTTTACC
GTGGGACTGACCAACCGCGGCTGCAAGGCAGTGGCCTTTACCAATATCGCCCTCGAGAGAAACTCCGCCA
ATGGGGCCTCCTCCAGCAACAACAAGGCCCTGCTGGCCCTGAAGCTGAGCCGCGAGGGCGCCAATCTGCT
CAGCCTGTGTCTGGAACACTCCATCAATGCCTGTGCCGGCGACGTGGAATGCTGCAAGAACTGTTGCATC
ACCGCCCAGGGCTACTCTACCAAAGCCGGCAATGAGTGCGAGTACTCCTGCGCTAACGGCGCTATGAAGT
CATACAACGACAACGAGGCCGTCGGCGGCGACCGGATCTATAACAATGCCGAGCTGGGCGCGCCGTCGAC
CTCCATCACGGCCTATAAGAGTGAGGGGGAGTCAGCGGAGTTCTCCTTCCCACTCAACCTTGGAGAGGAA
AGCCTGCAGGGAGAGTTGAGATGGAAGGCAGAGAAGGCTCCTTCTTCCCAGTCCTGGATCACCTTCTCCC
TAAAGAACCAAAAGGTGTCTGTGCAGAAGTCTACTAGCAACCCCAAGTTCCAGCTGTCCGAAACGCTCCC
ACTCACCCTTCAGATACCCCAGGTCTCCCTTCAGTTTGCTGGTTCTGGCAACCTGACCCTGACTCTGGAC
AGAGGGATACTGTATCAGGAAGTGAACCTGGTGGTGATGAAAGTGACTCAGCCCGACAGCAACACTTTGA
CCTGTGAGGTGATGGGACCCACCTCACCCAAGATGAGACTGATCTTGAAGCAGGAGAATCAGGAGGCCAG
GGTCTCCAGGCAGGAGAAAGTGATTCAAGTGCAGGCCCCTGAAGCAGGGGTGTGGCAATGTCTACTGAGT
GAAGGTGAAGAGGTCAAGATGGACTCCAAGATCCAGGTTTTATCCAAAGGGTTGAATTCCGGCAGCCTGC
ACCACATCCTGGACGCCCAGAAGATGCTGTGGAACCACAGGGACAGGAACCTGCCTCCTCTGGCCCCTCT
GGGCCCCCACCACCATCACCACCATTGAGTCTAGACACGTGATTAATTAAGGATCCCCCGACCTCGACCT
CTGGCTAATAAAGGAAATTTATTTTCATTGCAATAGTGTGTTGGAATTTTTTGTGTCTCTCACTCGGAAG
GACATATGGGAGGGCAAATCATTTGGTCGAGATCCCTCGGAGATCTCTAGCTAGAGGATCGATCCCCGCC
CCGGACGAACTAAACCTGACTACGACATCTCTGCCCCTTCTTCGCGGGGCAGTGCATGTAATCCCTTCAG
TTGGTTGGTACAACTTGCCAACTGGGCCCTGTTCCACATGTGACACGGGGGGGGACCAAACACAAAGGGG
TTCTCTGACTGTAGTTGACATCCTTATAAATGGATGTGCACATTTGCCAACACTGAGTGGCTTTCATCCT
GGAGCAGACTTTGCAGTCTGTGGACTGCAACACAACATTGCCTTTATGTGTAACTCTTGGCTGAAGCTCT
TACACCAATGCTGGGGGACATGTACCTCCCAGGGGCCCAGGAAGACTACGGGAGGCTACACCAACGTCAA
TCAGAGGGGCCTGTGTAGCTACCGATAAGCGGACCCTCAAGAGGGCATTAGCAATAGTGTTTATAAGGCC
CCCTTGTTAACCCTAAACGGGTAGCATATGCTTCCCGGGTAGTAGTATATACTATCCAGACTAACCCTAA
TTCAATAGCATATGTTACCCAACGGGAAGCATATGCTATCGAATTAGGGTTAGTAAAAGGGTCCTAAGGA
ACAGCGATATCTCCCACCCCATGAGCTGTCACGGTTTTATTTACATGGGGTCAGGATTCCACGAGGGTAG
TGAACCATTTTAGTCACAAGGGCAGTGGCTGAAGATCAAGGAGCGGGCAGTGAACTCTCCTGAATCTTCG
CCTGCTTCTTCATTCTCCTTCGTTTAGCTAATAGAATAACTGCTGAGTTGTGAACAGTAAGGTGTATGTG
AGGTGCTCGAAAACAAGGTTTCAGGTGACGCCCCCAGAATAAAATTTGGACGGGGGGTTCAGTGGTGGCA
TTGTGCTATGACACCAATATAACCCTCACAAACCCCTTGGGCAATAAATACTAGTGTAGGAATGAAACAT
TCTGAATATCTTTAACAATAGAAATCCATGGGGTGGGGACAAGCCGTAAAGACTGGATGTCCATCTCACA
CGAATTTATGGCTATGGGCAACACATAATCCTAGTGCAATATGATACTGGGGTTATTAAGATGTGTCCCA
GGCAGGGACCAAGACAGGTGAACCATGTTGTTACACTCTATTTGTAACAAGGGGAAAGAGAGTGGACGCC
GACAGCAGCGGACTCCACTGGTTGTCTCTAACACCCCCGAAAATTAAACGGGGCTCCACGCCAATGGGGC
CCATAAACAAAGACAAGTGGCCACTCTTTTTTTTGAAATTGTGGAGTGGGGGCACGCGTCAGCCCCCACA
CGCCGCCCTGCGGTTTTGGACTGTAAAATAAGGGTGTAATAACTTGGCTGATTGTAACCCCGCTAACCAC
TGCGGTCAAACCACTTGCCCACAAAACCACTAATGGCACCCCGGGGAATACCTGCATAAGTAGGTGGGCG
GGCCAAGATAGGGGCGCGATTGCTGCGATCTGGAGGACAAATTACACACACTTGCGCCTGAGCGCCAAGC
ACAGGGTTGTTGGTCCTCATATTCACGAGGTCGCTGAGAGCACGGTGGGCTAATGTTGCCATGGGTAGCA
TATACTACCCAAATATCTGGATAGCATATGCTATCCTAATCTATATCTGGGTAGCATAGGCTATCCTAAT
CTATATCTGGGTAGCATATGCTATCCTAATCTATATCTGGGTAGTATATGCTATCCTAATTTATATCTGG
GTAGCATAGGCTATCCTAATCTATATCTGGGTAGCATATGCTATCCTAATCTATATCTGGGTAGTATATG
CTATCCTAATCTGTATCCGGGTAGCATATGCTATCCTAATAGAGATTAGGGTAGTATATGCTATCCTAAT
TTATATCTGGGTAGCATATACTACCCAAATATCTGGATAGCATATGCTATCCTAATCTATATCTGGGTAG
CATATGCTATCCTAATCTATATCTGGGTAGCATAGGCTATCCTAATCTATATCTGGGTAGCATATGCTAT
CCTAATCTATATCTGGGTAGTATATGCTATCCTAATTTATATCTGGGTAGCATAGGCTATCCTAATCTAT
ATCTGGGTAGCATATGCTATCCTAATCTATATCTGGGTAGTATATGCTATCCTAATCTGTATCCGGGTAG
CATATGCTATCCTCATGATAAGCTGTCAAACATGAGAATTTTCTTGAAGACGAAAGGGCCTCGTGATACG
CCTATTTTTATAGGTTAATGTCATGATAATAATGGTTTCTTAGACGTCAGGTGGCACTTTTCGGGGAAAT
GTGCGCGGAACCCCTATTTGTTTATTTTTCTAAATACATTCAAATATGTATCCGCTCATGAGACAATAAC
CCTGATAAATGCTTCAATAATATTGAAAAAGGAAGAGTATGAGTATTCAACATTTCCGTGTCGCCCTTAT
TCCCTTTTTTGCGGCATTTTGCCTTCCTGTTTTTGCTCACCCAGAAACGCTGGTGAAAGTAAAAGATGCT
GAAGATCAGTTGGGTGCACGAGTGGGTTACATCGAACTGGATCTCAACAGCGGTAAGATCCTTGAGAGTT
TTCGCCCCGAAGAACGTTTTCCAATGATGAGCACTTTTAAAGTTCTGCTATGTGGCGCGGTATTATCCCG
TGTTGACGCCGGGCAAGAGCAACTCGGTCGCCGCATACACTATTCTCAGAATGACTTGGTTGAGTACTCA
CCAGTCACAGAAAAGCATCTTACGGATGGCATGACAGTAAGAGAATTATGCAGTGCTGCCATAACCATGA
GTGATAACACTGCGGCCAACTTACTTCTGACAACGATCGGAGGACCGAAGGAGCTAACCGCTTTTTTGCA
CAACATGGGGGATCATGTAACTCGCCTTGATCGTTGGGAACCGGAGCTGAATGAAGCCATACCAAACGAC
GAGCGTGACACCACGATGCCTGCAGCAATGGCAACAACGTTGCGCAAACTATTAACTGGCGAACTACTTA
CTCTAGCTTCCCGGCAACAATTAATAGACTGGATGGAGGCGGATAAAGTTGCAGGACCACTTCTGCGCTC
GGCCCTTCCGGCTGGCTGGTTTATTGCTGATAAATCTGGAGCCGGTGAGCGTGGGTCTCGCGGTATCATT
GCAGCACTGGGGCCAGATGGTAAGCCCTCCCGTATCGTAGTTATCTACACGACGGGGAGTCAGGCAACTA
TGGATGAACGAAATAGACAGATCGCTGAGATAGGTGCCTCACTGATTAAGCATTGGTAACTGTCAGACCA
AGTTTACTCATATATACTTTAGATTGATTTAAAACTTCATTTTTAATTTAAAAGGATCTAGGTGAAGATC
CTTTTTGATAATCTCATGACCAAAATCCCTTAACGTGAGTTTTCGTTCCACTGAGCGTCAGACCCCGTAG
AAAAGATCAAAGGATCTTCTTGAGATCCTTTTTTTCTGCGCGTAATCTGCTGCTTGCAAACAAAAAAACC
ACCGCTACCAGCGGTGGTTTGTTTGCCGGATCAAGAGCTACCAACTCTTTTTCCGAAGGTAACTGGCTTC
AGCAGAGCGCAGATACCAAATACTGTTCTTCTAGTGTAGCCGTAGTTAGGCCACCACTTCAAGAACTCTG
TAGCACCGCCTACATACCTCGCTCTGCTAATCCTGTTACCAGTGGCTGCTGCCAGTGGCGATAAGTCGTG
TCTTACCGGGTTGGACTCAAGACGATAGTTACCGGATAAGGCGCAGCGGTCGGGCTGAACGGGGGGTTCG
TGCACACAGCCCAGCTTGGAGCGAACGACCTACACCGAACTGAGATACCTACAGCGTGAGCTATGAGAAA
GCGCCACGCTTCCCGAAGGGAGAAAGGCGGACAGGTATCCGGTAAGCGGCAGGGTCGGAACAGGAGAGCG
CACGAGGGAGCTTCCAGGGGGAAACGCCTGGTATCTTTATAGTCCTGTCGGGTTTCGCCACCTCTGACTT
GAGCGTCGATTTTTGTGATGCTCGTCAGGGGGGCGGAGCCTATGGAAAAACGCCAGCAACGCGGCCTTTT
TACGGTTCCTGGCCTTTTGCTGGCCTTTTGCTCACATGTTCTTTCCTGCGTTATCCCCTGATTCTGTGGA
TAACCGTATTACCGCCTTTGAGTGAGCTGATACCGCTCGCCGCAGCCGAACGACCGAGCGCAGCGAGTCA
GTGAGCGAGGAAGCGGAAGAGCGCCCAATACGCAAACCGCCTCTCCCCGCGCGTTGGCCGATTCATTAAT
GCAGCTGGCACGACAGGTTTCCCGACTGGAAAGCGGGCAGTGAGCGCAACGCAATTAATGTGAGTTAGCT
CACTCATTAGGCACCCCAGGCTTTACACTTTATGCTTCCGGCTCGTATGTTGTGTGGAATTGTGAGCGGA
TAACAATTTCACACAGGAAACAGCTATGACCATGATTACGCCAAGCTCTAGCTAGAGGTCGACCAATTCT
CATGTTTGACAGCTTATCATCGCAGATCCGGGCAACGTTGTTGCCATTGCTGCAGGCGCAGAACTGGTAG
GTATGGAAGATCTATACATTGAATCAATATTGGCAATTAGCCATATTAGTCATTGGTTATATAGCATAAA
TCAATATTGGCTATTGGCCATTGCATACGTTGTATCTATATCATAATATGTACATTTATATTGGCTCATG
TCCAATATGACCGC
